>Addgene plasmid #81365 | pDONR223_ISX_p.R86C | addgene full sequence | sequence record 167780 | Addgene NGS Result
GGCAGTTCCCTACTCTCGCGTTAACGCTAGCATGGATGTTTTCCCAGTCACGACGTTGTAAAACGACGGC
CAGTCTTAAGCTCGGGCCCCAAATAATGATTTTATTTTGACTGATAGTGACCTGTTCGTTGCAACAAATT
GATGAGCAATGCTTTTTTATAATGCCAACTTTGTACAAAAAAGTTGGCACCATGTGTGCTGAGGTGGGCC
CTGCTCTCTGCAGGGGTATGGAGAGAAATAGCTTGGGGTGCTGTGAGGCCCCGAAGAAGCTGGGCCTGTC
CTTCTCCATCGAGGCGATCCTAAAGAGGCCTGCCAGGAGGAGTGATATGGACAGACCAGAAGGGCCAGGT
GAAGAGGGCTCCGGAGAAGCTGCGGCCTCAGGCTCTGGGCTAGAAAAGCCTCCAAAGGACCAGCCCCAGG
AAGGAAGGAAGAGCAAGCGGAGGGTTTGTACCACCTTCACCACTGAGCAGCTGCATGAGCTGGAGAAGAT
CTTCCACTTTACCCACTACCCAGACGTTCACATCCGCAGCCAGCTGGCAGCCAGGATCAACCTCCCAGAA
GCTCGGGTGCAGATCTGGTTCCAGAATCAGCGAGCCAAGTGGCGGAAGCAGGAGAAGATTGGCAACCTGG
GGGCTCCACAGCAGCTGAGTGAAGCCAGTGTGGCCCTGCCCACAAATCTGGATGTGGCTGGGCCCACGTG
GACATCCACTGCTCTGCGCAGGCTGGCTCCTCCCACGAGCTGTTGTCCATCGGCTCAAGATCAGCTGGCC
TCTGCCTGGTTCCCTGCCTGGATCACCCTCCTCCCAGCGCACCCATGGGAAACACAGCCTGTCCCAGGTC
TTCCCATCCATCAAACTTGCATCCCTGTGCTATGCATCCTTCCACCTCCACACCCCAAATGGGGCAGCAT
CTGTGCTACTTCAACATTGCCAACTTTCTTGTACAAAGTTGGCATTATAAGAAAGCATTGCTTATCAATT
TGTTGCAACGAACAGGTCACTATCAGTCAAAATAAAATCATTATTTGCCATCCAGCTGATATCCCCTATA
GTGAGTCGTATTACATGGTCATAGCTGTTTCCTGGCAGCTCTGGCCCGTGTCTCAAAATCTCTGATGTTA
CATTGCACAAGATAAAAATATATCATCATGCCTCCTCTAGACCAGCCAGGACAGAAATGCCTCGACTTCG
CTGCTACCCAAGGTTGCCGGGTGACGCACACCGTGGAAACGGATGAAGGCACGAACCCAGTGGACATAAG
CCTGTTCGGTTCGTAAGCTGTAATGCAAGTAGCGTATGCGCTCACGCAACTGGTCCAGAACCTTGACCGA
ACGCAGCGGTGGTAACGGCGCAGTGGCGGTTTTCATGGCTTGTTATGACTGTTTTTTTGGGGTACAGTCT
ATGCCTCGGGCATCCAAGCAGCAAGCGCGTTACGCCGTGGGTCGATGTTTGATGTTATGGAGCAGCAACG
ATGTTACGCAGCAGGGCAGTCGCCCTAAAACAAAGTTAAACATTATGAGGGAAGCGGTGATCGCCGAAGT
ATCGACTCAACTATCAGAGGTAGTTGGCGTCATCGAGCGCCATCTCGAACCGACGTTGCTGGCCGTACAT
TTGTACGGCTCCGCAGTGGATGGCGGCCTGAAGCCACACAGTGATATTGATTTGCTGGTTACGGTGACCG
TAAGGCTTGATGAAACAACGCGGCGAGCTTTGATCAACGACCTTTTGGAAACTTCGGCTTCCCCTGGAGA
GAGCGAGATTCTCCGCGCTGTAGAAGTCACCATTGTTGTGCACGACGACATCATTCCGTGGCGTTATCCA
GCTAAGCGCGAACTGCAATTTGGAGAATGGCAGCGCAATGACATTCTTGCAGGTATCTTCGAGCCAGCCA
CGATCGACATTGATCTGGCTATCTTGCTGACAAAAGCAAGAGAACATAGCGTTGCCTTGGTAGGTCCAGC
GGCGGAGGAACTCTTTGATCCGGTTCCTGAACAGGATCTATTTGAGGCGCTAAATGAAACCTTAACGCTA
TGGAACTCGCCGCCCGACTGGGCTGGCGATGAGCGAAATGTAGTGCTTACGTTGTCCCGCATTTGGTACA
GCGCAGTAACCGGCAAAATCGCGCCGAAGGATGTCGCTGCCGACTGGGCAATGGAGCGCCTGCCGGCCCA
GTATCAGCCCGTCATACTTGAAGCTAGACAGGCTTATCTTGGACAAGAAGAAGATCGCTTGGCCTCGCGC
GCAGATCAGTTGGAAGAATTTGTCCACTACGTGAAAGGCGAGATCACCAAGGTAGTCGGCAAATAACCCT
CGAGCCACCCATGACCAAAATCCCTTAACGTGAGTTACGCGTCGTTCCACTGAGCGTCAGACCCCGTAGA
AAAGATCAAAGGATCTTCTTGAGATCCTTTTTTTCTGCGCGTAATCTGCTGCTTGCAAACAAAAAAACCA
CCGCTACCAGCGGTGGTTTGTTTGCCGGATCAAGAGCTACCAACTCTTTTTCCGAAGGTAACTGGCTTCA
GCAGAGCGCAGATACCAAATACTGTTCTTCTAGTGTAGCCGTAGTTAGGCCACCACTTCAAGAACTCTGT
AGCACCGCCTACATACCTCGCTCTGCTAATCCTGTTACCAGTGGCTGCTGCCAGTGGCGATAAGTCGTGT
CTTACCGGGTTGGACTCAAGACGATAGTTACCGGATAAGGCGCAGCGGTCGGGCTGAACGGGGGGTTCGT
GCACACAGCCCAGCTTGGAGCGAACGACCTACACCGAACTGAGATACCTACAGCGTGAGCTATGAGAAAG
CGCCACGCTTCCCGAAGGGAGAAAGGCGGACAGGTATCCGGTAAGCGGCAGGGTCGGAACAGGAGAGCGC
ACGAGGGAGCTTCCAGGGGGAAACGCCTGGTATCTTTATAGTCCTGTCGGGTTTCGCCACCTCTGACTTG
AGCGTCGATTTTTGTGATGCTCGTCAGGGGGGCGGAGCCTATGGAAAAACGCCAGCAACGCGGCCTTTTT
ACGGTTCCTGGCCTTTTGCTGGCCTTTTGCTCACATGTTCTTTCCTGCGTTATCCCCTGATTCTGTGGAT
AACCGTATTACCGCCTTTGAGTGAGCTGATACCGCTCGCCGCAGCCGAACGACCGAGCGCAGCGAGTCAG
TGAGCGAGGAAGCGGAAGAGCGCCCAATACGCAAACCGCCTCTCCCCGCGCGTTGGCCGATTCATTAATG
CAGCTGGCACGACAGGTTTCCCGACTGGAAAGCGGGCAGTGAGCGCAACGCAATTAATACGCGTACCGCT
AGCCAGGAAGAGTTTGTAGAAACGCAAAAAGGCCATCCGTCAGGATGGCCTTCTGCTTAGTTTGATGCCT
GGCAGTTTATGGCGGGCGTCCTGCCCGCCACCCTCCGGGCCGTTGCTTCACAACGTTCAAATCCGCTCCC
GGCGGATTTGTCCTACTCAGGAGAGCGTTCACCGACAAACAACAGATAAAACGAAAGGCCCAGTCTTCCG
ACTGAGCCTTTCGTTTTATTTGATGCCT
Features (pLannotate 1.2.2; 12 found; start..end, strand, type, name):
     38..74      -  CDS            lacZα (fragment): LacZα fragment of β-galactosidase; lacZ fragment
     91..186     +  protein_bind   attL3: mutant version of attL; recombination site for the Gateway® LR reaction LR Clonase™
    192..926     +  CDS            ISX: ISX_HUMAN - Also known as RAXLX. Experimental evidence at protein level: Swiss-Prot protein existence level 1. Transcription factor that regulates gene expression in intestine. May participate in vitamin A metabolism most likely by regulating BCO1 expression in the intestine (By similarity). From Homo sapiens (Human).
    931..1026    -  protein_bind   attL3: mutant version of attL; recombination site for the Gateway® LR reaction LR Clonase™
   1045..1063    -  promoter       T7 promoter: promoter for bacteriophage T7 RNA polymerase
   1253..1276    +  promoter       Pc promoter (fragment): intI1 (promoter lies within the coding sequence); class 1 integron promoter
   1452..1508    +  CDS            GmR (fragment): gentamycin acetyltransferase; aacC1; confers resistance to gentamycin
   1515..2306    +  CDS            SmR: aminoglycoside adenylyltransferase (Murphy, 1985); aadA; confers resistance to spectinomycin and streptomycin
   2399..2987    +  rep_origin     ori: high-copy-number ColE1/pMB1/pBR322/pUC origin of replication
   3170..3262    +  CDS            lacI (fragment): lac repressor; lacI; The lac repressor binds to the lac operator to inhibit transcription in E. coli. This inhibition can be relieved by adding lactose or isopropyl-β-D-thiogalactopyranoside (IPTG).
   3317..3344    -  terminator     rrnB T2 terminator: transcription terminator T2 from the E. coli rrnB gene
   3476..3519    +  terminator     rrnB T1 terminator: Escherichia coli rrnB; transcription terminator T1 from the E. coli rrnB gene
