[The description below was written by a language model from this plasmid's Addgene catalogue record and pLannotate feature annotations shown in this document.]
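Description:
pDONR223_ISX_p.R86C is a Gateway entry clone built on the Invitrogen pDONR223 backbone and carrying a variant open reading frame of human ISX (intestine-specific homeobox, also known as RAXLX or Pix-1), a transcription factor that regulates gene expression in the intestine. It belongs to the Target Accelerator Plasmid Collection, a set of clones made to test the function of rare cancer-associated alleles. The plasmid is maintained in E. coli at high copy through a ColE1/pUC-type origin and is selected with spectinomycin via the aadA (SmR) aminoglycoside adenylyltransferase gene, which sits downstream of an integron Pc promoter fragment. Short remnants of lacZα, lacI and a gentamicin resistance gene are also annotated. rrnB T1 and T2 terminators lie upstream of the cloning region, where they help insulate it from read-through transcription.

The ISX coding sequence of about 735 bp is flanked on both sides by attL recombination sites. The automated annotation labels both as attL3, but they function as the pair of sites used in an LR Clonase reaction to move the ORF into a destination vector. The record lists three amino-acid changes relative to the reference transcript: S28G, P57S and the eponymous R86C. The insert is in the "open" configuration, with no stop codon immediately after the ORF, so it can be fused to C-terminal tags supplied by a destination vector. No promoter drives the insert. The only nearby promoter is a T7 promoter outside the att sites, pointing back toward the insert on the opposite strand. The clone is therefore a shuttle and sequence-verification intermediate rather than an expression construct, and expression of the ISX variant requires transfer into a suitable Gateway expression vector.
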