Addgene plasmid #81365: pDONR223_ISX_p.R86C
Purpose: Gateway Donor vector containing ISX , part of the Target Accelerator Plasmid Collection.
Depositing lab: Jesse Boehm & William Hahn & David Root. Depositing organization: Broad Institute. Publication: Systematic Functional Interrogation of Rare Cancer Variants Identifies Oncogenic Alleles. Kim E, Ilic N, Shrestha Y, Zou L, Kamburov A, Zhu C, Yang X, Lubonja R, Tran N, Nguyen C, Lawrence MS, Piccioni F, Bagul M, Doench JG, Chouinard CR, Wu X, Hogstrom L, Natoli T, Tamayo P, Horn H, Corsello SM, Lage K, Root DE, Subramanian A, Golub TR, Getz G, Boehm JS, Hahn WC. Cancer Discov. 2016 Jul;6(7):714-26. doi: 10.1158/2159-8290.CD-16-0160. Epub 2016 May 4. PubMed 27147599.
Backbone
  Vector backbone: pDONR223
  Backbone manufacturer: Invitrogen
  Backbone size w/o insert (bp): 2790
  Vector type: Gateway Entry vector
Growth in bacteria
  Bacterial resistance: Spectinomycin, 50 μg/mL
  Growth temperature: 37°C
  Growth strain: DH5alpha
  Copy number: High Copy
Gene/Insert
  Gene/Insert name: ISX
  Species: H. sapiens (human)
  Mutation: S28G; P57S; R86C
  GenBank ID: NM_001303508.1
  Entrez Gene: ISX (a.k.a. Pix-1, RAXLX)
  Promoter: None
  Cloning method: Gateway Cloning
  Sequencing primers: 5′ M13pUC-fwd; 3′ M13-Rev
Terms and licenses: Academic/Nonprofit Terms; Industry Terms: Not Available to Industry
Depositor comments: Open state: NO stop codon immediately follows insert
How to cite: pDONR223_ISX_p.R86C was a gift from Jesse Boehm & William Hahn & David Root (Addgene plasmid # 81365 ; http://n2t.net/addgene:81365 ; RRID:Addgene_81365)
