>Addgene plasmid #81365 | pDONR223_ISX_p.R86C | depositor partial sequence | sequence record 154684 | Insert sequence
ATGTGTGCTGAGGTGGGCCCTGCTCTCTGCAGGGGTATGGAGAGAAATAGCTTGGGGTGCTGTGAGGCCC
CGAAGAAGCTGGGCCTGTCCTTCTCCATCGAGGCGATCCTAAAGAGGCCTGCCAGGAGGAGTGATATGGA
CAGACCAGAAGGGCCAGGTGAAGAGGGCTCCGGAGAAGCTGCGGCCTCAGGCTCTGGGCTAGAAAAGCCT
CCAAAGGACCAGCCCCAGGAAGGAAGGAAGAGCAAGCGGAGGGTTTGTACCACCTTCACCACTGAGCAGC
TGCATGAGCTGGAGAAGATCTTCCACTTTACCCACTACCCAGACGTTCACATCCGCAGCCAGCTGGCAGC
CAGGATCAACCTCCCAGAAGCTCGGGTGCAGATCTGGTTCCAGAATCAGCGAGCCAAGTGGCGGAAGCAG
GAGAAGATTGGCAACCTGGGGGCTCCACAGCAGCTGAGTGAAGCCAGTGTGGCCCTGCCCACAAATCTGG
ATGTGGCTGGGCCCACGTGGACATCCACTGCTCTGCGCAGGCTGGCTCCTCCCACGAGCTGTTGTCCATC
GGCTCAAGATCAGCTGGCCTCTGCCTGGTTCCCTGCCTGGATCACCCTCCTCCCAGCGCACCCATGGGAA
ACACAGCCTGTCCCAGGTCTTCCCATCCATCAAACTTGCATCCCTGTGCTATGCATCCTTCCACCTCCAC
ACCCCAAATGGGGCAGCATCTGTGCTACTTCAACA
